>Addgene plasmid #20760 | pFA6a-6xGLY-T7-kanMX6 | depositor full sequence | sequence record 9652 | Author sequence
ACGCGGCCGCCAGCTGAAGCTTCGTACGCTGCAGGTCGACGGATCCCCGGGTTAATTAACGGGGGAGGCG
GGGGTGGAATGGCTAGCATGACTGGTGGACAGCAAATGGGTTAGGGCGCGCCACTTCTAAATAAGCGAAT
TTCTTATGATTTATGATTTTTATTATTAAATAAGTTATAAAAAAAATAAGTGTATACAAATTTTAAAGTG
ACTCTTAGGTTTTAAAACGAAAATTCTTATTCTTGAGTAACTCTTTCCTGTAGGTCAGGTTGCTTTCTCA
GGTATAGTATGAGGTCGCTCTTATTGACCACACCTCTACCGGCAGATCCGCTAGGGATAACAGGGTAATA
TAGATCTGTTTAGCTTGCCTCGTCCCCGCCGGGTCACCCGGCCAGCGACATGGAGGCCCAGAATACCCTC
CTTGACAGTCTTGACGTGCGCAGCTCAGGGGCATGATGTGACTGTCGCCCGTACATTTAGCCCATACATC
CCCATGTATAATCATTTGCATCCATACATTTTGATGGCCGCACGGCGCGAAGCAAAAATTACGGCTCCTC
GCTGCAGACCTGCGAGCAGGGAAACGCTCCCCTCACAGACGCGTTGAATTGTCCCCACGCCGCGCCCCTG
TAGAGAAATATAAAAGGTTAGGATTTGCCACTGAGGTTCTTCTTTCATATACTTCCTTTTAAAATCTTGC
TAGGATACAGTTCTCACATCACATCCGAACATAAACAACCATGGGTAAGGAAAAGACTCACGTTTCGAGG
CCGCGATTAAATTCCAACATGGATGCTGATTTATATGGGTATAAATGGGCTCGCGATAATGTCGGGCAAT
CAGGTGCGACAATCTATCGATTGTATGGGAAGCCCGATGCGCCAGAGTTGTTTCTGAAACATGGCAAAGG
TAGCGTTGCCAATGATGTTACAGATGAGATGGTCAGACTAAACTGGCTGACGGAATTTATGCCTCTTCCG
ACCATCAAGCATTTTATCCGTACTCCTGATGATGCATGGTTACTCACCACTGCGATCCCCGGCAAAACAG
CATTCCAGGTATTAGAAGAATATCCTGATTCAGGTGAAAATATTGTTGATGCGCTGGCAGTGTTCCTGCG
CCGGTTGCATTCGATTCCTGTTTGTAATTGTCCTTTTAACAGCGATCGCGTATTTCGTCTCGCTCAGGCG
CAATCACGAATGAATAACGGTTTGGTTGATGCGAGTGATTTTGATGACGAGCGTAATGGCTGGCCTGTTG
AACAAGTCTGGAAAGAAATGCATAAGCTTTTGCCATTCTCACCGGATTCAGTCGTCACTCATGGTGATTT
CTCACTTGATAACCTTATTTTTGACGAGGGGAAATTAATAGGTTGTATTGATGTTGGACGAGTCGGAATC
GCAGACCGATACCAGGATCTTGCCATCCTATGGAACTGCCTCGGTGAGTTTTCTCCTTCATTACAGAAAC
GGCTTTTTCAAAAATATGGTATTGATAATCCTGATATGAATAAATTGCAGTTTCATTTGATGCTCGATGA
GTTTTTCTAATCAGTACTGACAATAAAAAGATTCTTGTTTTCAAGAACTTGTCATTTGTATAGTTTTTTT
ATATTGTAGTTGTTCTATTTTAATCAAATGTTAGCGTGATTTATATTTTTTTTCGCCTCGACATCATCTG
CCCAGATGCGAAGTTAAGTGCGCAGAAAGTAATATCATGCGTCAATCGTATGTGAATGCTGGTCGCTATA
CTGCTGTCGATTCGATACTAACGCCGCCATCCAGTTTAAACGAGCTCGAATTCATCGATGATATCAGATC
CACTAGTGGCCTATGCGGCCGCGGATCTGCCGGTCTCCCTATAGTGAGTCGTATTAATTTCGATAAGCCA
GGTTAACCTGCATTAATGAATCGGCCAACGCGCGGGGAGAGGCGGTTTGCGTATTGGGCGCTCTTCCGCT
TCCTCGCTCACTGACTCGCTGCGCTCGGTCGTTCGGCTGCGGCGAGCGGTATCAGCTCACTCAAAGGCGG
TAATACGGTTATCCACAGAATCAGGGGATAACGCAGGAAAGAACATGTGAGCAAAAGGCCAGCAAAAGGC
CAGGAACCGTAAAAAGGCCGCGTTGCTGGCGTTTTTCCATAGGCTCCGCCCCCCTGACGAGCATCACAAA
AATCGACGCTCAAGTCAGAGGTGGCGAAACCCGACAGGACTATAAAGATACCAGGCGTTTCCCCCTGGAA
GCTCCCTCGTGCGCTCTCCTGTTCCGACCCTGCCGCTTACCGGATACCTGTCCGCCTTTCTCCCTTCGGG
AAGCGTGGCGCTTTCTCAATGCTCACGCTGTAGGTATCTCAGTTCGGTGTAGGTCGTTCGCTCCAAGCTG
GGCTGTGTGCACGAACCCCCCGTTCAGCCCGACCGCTGCGCCTTATCCGGTAACTATCGTCTTGAGTCCA
ACCCGGTAAGACACGACTTATCGCCACTGGCAGCAGCCACTGGTAACAGGATTAGCAGAGCGAGGTATGT
AGGCGGTGCTACAGAGTTCTTGAAGTGGTGGCCTAACTACGGCTACACTAGAAGGACAGTATTTGGTATC
TGCGCTCTGCTGAAGCCAGTTACCTTCGGAAAAAGAGTTGGTAGCTCTTGATCCGGCAAACAAACCACCG
CTGGTAGCGGTGGTTTTTTTGTTTGCAAGCAGCAGATTACGCGCAGAAAAAAAGGATCTCAAGAAGATCC
TTTGATCTTTTCTACGGGGTCTGACGCTCAGTGGAACGAAAACTCACGTTAAGGGATTTTGGTCATGAGA
TTATCAAAAAGGATCTTCACCTAGATCCTTTTAAATTAAAAATGAAGTTTTAAATCAATCTAAAGTATAT
ATGAGTAAACTTGGTCTGACAGTTACCAATGCTTAATCAGTGAGGCACCTATCTCAGCGATCTGTCTATT
TCGTTCATCCATAGTTGCCTGACTCCCCGTCGTGTAGATAACTACGATACGGGAGGGCTTACCATCTGGC
CCCAGTGCTGCAATGATACCGCGAGACCCACGCTCACCGGCTCCAGATTTATCAGCAATAAACCAGCCAG
CCGGAAGGGCCGAGCGCAGAAGTGGTCCTGCAACTTTATCCGCCTCCATCCAGTCTATTAATTGTTGCCG
GGAAGCTAGAGTAAGTAGTTCGCCAGTTAATAGTTTGCGCAACGTTGTTGCCATTGCTACAGGCATCGTG
GTGTCACGCTCGTCGTTTGGTATGGCTTCATTCAGCTCCGGTTCCCAACGATCAAGGCGAGTTACATGAT
CCCCCATGTTGTGCAAAAAAGCGGTTAGCTCCTTCGGTCCTCCGATCGTTGTCAGAAGTAAGTTGGCCGC
AGTGTTATCACTCATGGTTATGGCAGCACTGCATAATTCTCTTACTGTCATGCCATCCGTAAGATGCTTT
TCTGTGACTGGTGAGTACTCAACCAAGTCATTCTGAGAATAGTGTATGCGGCGACCGAGTTGCTCTTGCC
CGGCGTCAATACGGGATAATACCGCGCCACATAGCAGAACTTTAAAAGTGCTCATCATTGGAAAACGTTC
TTCGGGGCGAAAACTCTCAAGGATCTTACCGCTGTTGAGATCCAGTTCGATGTAACCCACTCGTGCACCC
AACTGATCTTCAGCATCTTTTACTTTCACCAGCGTTTCTGGGTGAGCAAAAACAGGAAGGCAAAATGCCG
CAAAAAAGGGAATAAGGGCGACACGGAAATGTTGAATACTCATACTCTTCCTTTTTCAATATTATTGAAG
CATTTATCAGGGTTATTGTCTCATGAGCGGATACATATTTGAATGTATTTAGAAAAATAAACAAATAGGG
GTTCCGCGCACATTTCCCCGAAAAGTGCCACCTGACGTCTAAGAAACCATTATTATCATGACATTAACCT
ATAAAAATAGGCGTATCACGAGGCCCTTTCGTCTCGCGCGTTTCGGTGATGACGGTGAAAACCTCTGACA
CATGCAGCTCCCGGAGACGGTCACAGCTTGTCTGTAAGCGGATGCCGGGAGCAGACAAGCCCGTCAGGGC
GCGTCAGCGGGTGTTGGCGGGTGTCGGGGCTGGCTTAACTATGCGGCATCAGAGCAGATTGTACTGAGAG
TGCACCATATGGACATATTGTCGTTAGAACGCGGCTACAATTAATACATAACCTTATGTATCATACACAT
ACGATTTAGGTGACACTATAGA
Features (pLannotate 1.2.2; 11 found; start..end, strand, type, name):
     79..111     +  CDS            T7 tag (gene 10 leader): leader peptide from bacteriophage T7 gene 10 promotes efficient translation in E. coli
    135..322     +  terminator     ADH1 terminator: S. cerevisiae ADH1; transcription terminator for the S. cerevisiae alcohol dehydrogenase 1 (ADH1) gene
    397..1753    +  gene           kanMX: yeast selectable marker conferring kanamycin resistance (Wach et al., 1994)
   1858..1876    -  promoter       T7 promoter: promoter for bacteriophage T7 RNA polymerase
   1898..1951    -  CDS            lacI (fragment): lac repressor; lacI; The lac repressor binds to the lac operator to inhibit transcription in E. coli. This inhibition can be relieved by adding lactose or isopropyl-β-D-thiogalactopyranoside (IPTG).
   2134..2722    -  rep_origin     ori: high-copy-number ColE1/pMB1/pBR322/pUC origin of replication
   2893..3753    -  CDS            AmpR: β-lactamase; bla; confers resistance to ampicillin, carbenicillin, and related antibiotics
   3754..3858    -  promoter       AmpR promoter: bla
   3953..3988    +  CDS            rop (fragment): Rop protein, which maintains plasmids at low copy number; rop
   4090..4141    +  misc_feature   bom (fragment): basis of mobility region from pBR322
   4204..4222    +  promoter       SP6 promoter: promoter for bacteriophage SP6 RNA polymerase
