[The description below was written by a language model from this plasmid's Addgene catalogue record and pLannotate feature annotations shown in this document.]
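Description:
pFA6a-6xGLY-T7-kanMX6 is a template plasmid for PCR-based C-terminal epitope tagging of chromosomal genes in Saccharomyces cerevisiae, built on the pFA6a backbone and catalogued as an empty backbone with no gene insert. It is not designed to replicate in yeast: the feature table shows no yeast origin or centromere, only a high-copy ColE1/pUC-type origin and an ampicillin resistance gene (β-lactamase with its own promoter) for propagation in E. coli. Short fragments annotated as lacI, rop and bom appear to be backbone remnants rather than functional elements. SP6 and T7 phage promoters flank the module and serve as sequencing primer sites.

The functional part is a compact tagging module. According to the name, it starts with a six-glycine flexible linker, which is not separately annotated in the feature table. This is followed by the T7 epitope tag (the short bacteriophage T7 gene 10 leader peptide), the S. cerevisiae ADH1 transcription terminator, and the kanMX marker cassette, which confers G418 resistance in yeast. The record places the module between PacI and PmeI sites.

In typical use, the module is amplified with primers carrying homology to the 3′ end of a target open reading frame and its downstream region. The product is then integrated by homologous recombination so that the endogenous protein is expressed from its native promoter as a fusion to the glycine linker and T7 tag. The ADH1 terminator replaces the native 3′ end, and integrants are selected on G418. The linker is intended to space the small epitope away from the tagged protein, which can help tag accessibility for detection or immunoprecipitation.
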