Addgene plasmid #20760: pFA6a-6xGLY-T7-kanMX6
Purpose: (Empty Backbone)
Depositing lab: Mark Hochstrasser. Depositing organization: Yale University. Publication: Small epitope-linker modules for PCR-based C-terminal tagging in Saccharomyces cerevisiae. Funakoshi M, Hochstrasser M. Yeast. 2009 Feb 25. 26(3):185-192. 10.1002/yea.1658 PubMed 19243080.
Backbone
  Vector backbone: pFA6a
  Backbone size (bp): 2513
  Vector type: Yeast Expression ; PCR-based C-terminal tagging
  Selectable markers: G418
Growth in bacteria
  Bacterial resistance: Ampicillin, 100 μg/mL
  Growth temperature: 37°C
  Growth strain: DH5alpha
  Copy number: Unknown
Gene/Insert
  Gene/Insert name: None
  Cloning method: Restriction Enzyme; 5′ cloning site PacI (unknown if destroyed); 3′ cloning site PmeI (unknown if destroyed)
  Sequencing primers: 5′ SP6; 3′ T7
Terms and licenses: Academic/Nonprofit Terms; Industry Terms: Not Available to Industry
How to cite: pFA6a-6xGLY-T7-kanMX6 was a gift from Mark Hochstrasser (Addgene plasmid # 20760 ; http://n2t.net/addgene:20760 ; RRID:Addgene_20760)
