>Addgene plasmid #20760 | pFA6a-6xGLY-T7-kanMX6 | addgene partial sequence | sequence record 26613 | 20760 with T7
TAGTGGANCTGATATCATCGATGAATTCGAGCTCGTTTAAACTGGATGGCGGCGTTAGTATCGAATCGAC
AGCAGTATAGCGACCAGCATTCACATACGATTGACGCATGATATTACTTTCTGCGCACTTAACTTCGCAT
CTGGGCAGATGATGTCGAGGCGAAAAAAAATATAAATCACGCTAACATTTGATTAAAATAGAACAACTAC
AATATAAAAAAACTATACAAATGACAAGTTCTTGAAAACAAGAATCTTTTTATTGTCAGTACTGATTAGA
AAAACTCATCGAGCATCAAATGAAACTGCAATTTATTCATATCAGGATTATCAATACCATATTTTTGAAA
AAGCCGTTTCTGTAATGAAGGAGAAAACTCACCGAGGCAGTTCCATAGGATGGCAAGATCCTGGTATCGG
TCTGCGATTCCGACTCGTCCAACATCAATACAACCTATTAATTTCCCCTCGTCAAAAATAAGGTTATCAA
GTGAGAAATCACCATGAGTGACGACTGAATCCGGTGAGAATGGCAAAAGCTTATGCATTTCTTTCCAGAC
TTGTTCAACAGGCCAGCCATTACGCTCGTCATCAAAATCACTCGCATCAACCAAACCGTTATTCATTCGT
GATTGCGCCTGAGCGAGACGAAATACGCGATCGCTGTTAAAAGGACAATTACAAACAGGAATCGAATGCA
ACCGGCGCAGGAACACTGCCAGCGCATCAACAATAT
